LOCUS       Exported 4531 bp ds-DNA circular SYN 13-MAY-2021
DEFINITION  Template for C-terminal PCR tagging of mammalian genes (Zeocin
            selection) with mKeima8.5.
ACCESSION   .
VERSION     .
KEYWORDS    pMaCTag-Z18
SOURCE      synthetic DNA construct
  ORGANISM  synthetic DNA construct
REFERENCE   1 (bases 1 to 4531)
  AUTHORS   Fueller J, Herbst K, Meurer M, Gubicza K, Kurtulmus B, Knopf JD,
            Kirrmaier D, Buchmuller BC, Pereira G, Lemberg MK, Knop M
  TITLE     CRISPR-Cas12a-assisted PCR tagging of mammalian genes.
  JOURNAL   J Cell Biol. 2020 Jun 1;219(6). pii: 151766. doi:
            10.1083/jcb.201910210.
  PUBMED    32406907
REFERENCE   2 (bases 1 to 4531)
  AUTHORS   .
  TITLE     Direct Submission
  JOURNAL   Exported May 13, 2021 from SnapGene Server 1.1.58
            http://www.snapgene.com
FEATURES             Location/Qualifiers
     source          1..4531
                     /organism="synthetic DNA construct"
                     /mol_type="other DNA"
     CDS             64..726
                     /codon_start=1
                     /product="human codon-optimized monomeric red fluorescent
                     protein with a large Stokes shift (Guan et al. 2015)"
                     /label=hmKeima8.5
                     /translation="VSVIAEHMTYKVYMSGTVNGHYFEVEGDGEGKPYEGEQTVKLTVT
                     KGGPLPFAWHILSPQLQYGSIPFTKYPADIPDYFKQSFPEGYTWVRSMNFEDGAVCTVS
                     NDSSIRGNCFIYNVKISGENFPPNGPVMQKKTQGWEPSTERMFARDGMLIGNDHMALKL
                     EGGGHYLCEFKSAYKARKPVRMPGLYEIDRKLDVTSHNRDYTSVEQREIAIARHPLLG"
     polyA_signal    736..857
                     /label=SV40 poly(A) signal
                     /note="SV40 polyadenylation signal"
     primer_bind     complement(773..792)
                     /label=SV40pA-R
                     /note="SV40 polyA, reverse primer"
     primer_bind     827..846
                     /label=EBV-rev
                     /note="SV40 polyA terminator, reverse primer"
     protein_bind    864..897
                     /label=loxP
                     /bound_moiety="Cre recombinase"
                     /note="Cre-mediated recombination occurs in the 8-bp core
                     sequence (GCATACAT)."
     promoter        904..1220
                     /label=SV40 promoter
                     /note="SV40 enhancer and early promoter"
     rep_origin      1071..1206
                     /label=SV40 ori
                     /note="SV40 origin of replication"
     primer_bind     1133..1152
                     /label=SV40pro-F
                     /note="SV40 promoter/origin, forward primer"
     regulatory      1227..1236
                     /regulatory_class="other"
                     /note="vertebrate consensus sequence for strong initiation
                     of translation (Kozak, 1987)"
     CDS             1233..1607
                     /codon_start=1
                     /gene="Sh ble from Streptoalloteichus hindustanus"
                     /product="antibiotic-binding protein"
                     /label=BleoR
                     /note="confers resistance to bleomycin, phleomycin, and
                     Zeocin(TM)"
                     /translation="MAKLTSAVPVLTARDVAGAVEFWTDRLGFSRDFVEDDFAGVVRDD
                     VTLFISAVQDQVVPDNTLAWVWVRGLDELYAEWSEVVSTNFRDASGPAMTEIGEQPWGR
                     EFALRDPAGNCVHFVAEEQD"
     polyA_signal    1617..1841
                     /label=bGH poly(A) signal
                     /note="bovine growth hormone polyadenylation signal"
     promoter        1848..2088
                     /label=U6 promoter
                     /note="RNA polymerase III promoter for human U6 snRNA"
     primer_bind     1848..1868
                     /label=hU6-F
                     /note="Human U6 promoter, forward primer"
     primer_bind     2019..2038
                     /label=LKO.1 5'
                     /note="Human U6 promoter, forward primer"
     protein_bind    2098..2131
                     /label=loxP
                     /bound_moiety="Cre recombinase"
                     /note="Cre-mediated recombination occurs in the 8-bp core
                     sequence (GCATACAT)."
     primer_bind     complement(2168..2187)
                     /label=T7
                     /note="T7 promoter, forward primer"
     promoter        complement(2169..2187)
                     /label=T7 promoter
                     /note="promoter for bacteriophage T7 RNA polymerase"
     primer_bind     complement(2274..2291)
                     /label=L4440
                     /note="L4440 vector, forward primer"
     rep_origin      complement(2445..3033)
                     /direction=LEFT
                     /label=ori
                     /note="high-copy-number ColE1/pMB1/pBR322/pUC origin of
                     replication"
     primer_bind     complement(2525..2544)
                     /label=pBR322ori-F
                     /note="pBR322 origin, forward primer"
     CDS             complement(3204..4064)
                     /codon_start=1
                     /gene="bla"
                     /product="beta-lactamase"
                     /label=AmpR
                     /note="confers resistance to ampicillin, carbenicillin, and
                     related antibiotics"
                     /translation="MSIQHFRVALIPFFAAFCLPVFAHPETLVKVKDAEDQLGARVGYI
                     ELDLNSGKILESFRPEERFPMMSTFKVLLCGAVLSRIDAGQEQLGRRIHYSQNDLVEYS
                     PVTEKHLTDGMTVRELCSAAITMSDNTAANLLLTTIGGPKELTAFLHNMGDHVTRLDRW
                     EPELNEAIPNDERDTTMPVAMATTLRKLLTGELLTLASRQQLIDWMEADKVAGPLLRSA
                     LPAGWFIADKSGAGERGSRGIIAALGPDGKPSRIVVIYTTGSQATMDERNRQIAEIGAS
                     LIKHW"
     primer_bind     3827..3846
                     /label=Amp-R
                     /note="Ampicillin resistance gene, reverse primer"
     promoter        complement(4065..4169)
                     /gene="bla"
                     /label=AmpR promoter
     primer_bind     4237..4255
                     /label=pBRforEco
                     /note="pBR322 vectors, upsteam of EcoRI site, forward
                     primer"
     primer_bind     complement(4293..4315)
                     /label=pGEX 3'
                     /note="pGEX vectors, reverse primer"
     primer_bind     4415..4434
                     /label=pRS-marker
                     /note="pRS vectors, use to sequence yeast selectable
                     marker"
     promoter        4515..2
                     /label=SP6 promoter
                     /note="promoter for bacteriophage SP6 RNA polymerase"
     primer_bind     4515..1
                     /label=SP6
                     /note="SP6 promoter, forward primer"
ORIGIN
        1 gaacgcggcc gccagctgaa gcttcgtacg tcaggtggag gaggtagtgg cggaggcgga
       61 tccgtgagcg tgatcgccga gcacatgacc tacaaggtgt acatgagcgg caccgtgaac
      121 ggccactact tcgaggtgga gggcgacggc gagggcaagc cctacgaggg cgagcagacc
      181 gtgaagctga ccgtgaccaa gggtggcccc ctgcccttcg cctggcacat cctgagcccc
      241 cagctccagt acggcagcat ccccttcacc aagtaccccg ccgacatccc cgactacttc
      301 aagcagagct tccccgaggg ctacacctgg gtgcgcagca tgaacttcga ggacggcgcc
      361 gtgtgcaccg tgagcaacga cagcagcatc cgcggcaact gcttcatcta caacgtgaag
      421 atcagcggcg agaacttccc ccccaacggc cccgtgatgc agaagaagac ccagggctgg
      481 gagcccagca ccgagcgcat gttcgcccgc gacggaatgc tgatcggcaa cgaccacatg
      541 gccctgaagc tggagggcgg cggccactac ctgtgcgagt tcaagagcgc ctacaaggcc
      601 cgcaagcccg tgaggatgcc cggcctgtac gagatcgacc gcaagctgga cgtgaccagc
      661 cacaaccgcg actacaccag cgtggagcag cgcgagatcg ccatcgcccg ccaccccctg
      721 ctgggctgaa ctagtaactt gtttattgca gcttataatg gttacaaata aagcaatagc
      781 atcacaaatt tcacaaataa agcatttttt tcactgcatt ctagttgtgg tttgtccaaa
      841 ctcatcaatg tatcttagtc gatataactt cgtatagcat acattatacg aagttatgtc
      901 gacggtgtgg aaagtcccca ggctccccag caggcagaag tatgcaaagc atgcatctca
      961 attagtcagc aaccaggtgt ggaaagtccc caggctcccc agcaggcaga agtatgcaaa
     1021 gcatgcatct caattagtca gcaaccatag tcccgcccct aactccgccc atcccgcccc
     1081 taactccgcc cagttccgcc cattctccgc cccatggctg actaattttt tttatttatg
     1141 cagaggccga ggccgcctcg gcctctgagc tattccagaa gtagtgagga ggcttttttg
     1201 gaggcctagg cttttgcaaa gaattcgcca ccatggccaa gttgaccagt gccgttccgg
     1261 tgctcaccgc gcgcgacgtc gccggagcgg tcgagttctg gaccgaccgg ctcgggttct
     1321 cccgggactt cgtggaggac gacttcgccg gtgtggtccg ggacgacgtg accctgttca
     1381 tcagcgcggt ccaggaccag gtggtgccgg acaacaccct ggcctgggtg tgggtgcgcg
     1441 gcctggacga gctgtacgcc gagtggtcgg aggtcgtgtc cacgaacttc cgggacgcct
     1501 ccgggccggc catgaccgag atcggcgagc agccgtgggg gcgggagttc gccctgcgcg
     1561 acccggccgg caactgcgtg cacttcgtgg ccgaggagca ggactgactg cagcgactgt
     1621 gccttctagt tgccagccat ctgttgtttg cccctccccc gtgccttcct tgaccctgga
     1681 aggtgccact cccactgtcc tttcctaata aaatgaggaa attgcatcgc attgtctgag
     1741 taggtgtcat tctattctgg ggggtggggt ggggcaggac agcaaggggg aggattggga
     1801 agacaatagc aggcatgctg gggatgcggt gggctctatg gctcgaggag ggcctatttc
     1861 ccatgattcc ttcatatttg catatacgat acaaggctgt tagagagata attggaatta
     1921 atttgactgt aaacacaaag atattagtac aaaatacgtg acgtagaaag taataatttc
     1981 ttgggtagtt tgcagtttta aaattatgtt ttaaaatgga ctatcatatg cttaccgtaa
     2041 cttgaaagta tttcgatttc ttggctttat atatcttgtg gaaaggacga aacaccgata
     2101 acttcgtata gcatacatta tacgaagtta tggtaccgat gcagctagcc cgcggatctg
     2161 ccggtctccc tatagtgagt cgtattaatt tcgataagcc aggttaacct gcattaatga
     2221 atcggccaac gcgcggggag aggcggtttg cgtattgggc gctcttccgc ttcctcgctc
     2281 actgactcgc tgcgctcggt cgttcggctg cggcgagcgg tatcagctca ctcaaaggcg
     2341 gtaatacggt tatccacaga atcaggggat aacgcaggaa agaacatgtg agcaaaaggc
     2401 cagcaaaagg ccaggaaccg taaaaaggcc gcgttgctgg cgtttttcca taggctccgc
     2461 ccccctgacg agcatcacaa aaatcgacgc tcaagtcaga ggtggcgaaa cccgacagga
     2521 ctataaagat accaggcgtt tccccctgga agctccctcg tgcgctctcc tgttccgacc
     2581 ctgccgctta ccggatacct gtccgccttt ctcccttcgg gaagcgtggc gctttctcaa
     2641 tgctcacgct gtaggtatct cagttcggtg taggtcgttc gctccaagct gggctgtgtg
     2701 cacgaacccc ccgttcagcc cgaccgctgc gccttatccg gtaactatcg tcttgagtcc
     2761 aacccggtaa gacacgactt atcgccactg gcagcagcca ctggtaacag gattagcaga
     2821 gcgaggtatg taggcggtgc tacagagttc ttgaagtggt ggcctaacta cggctacact
     2881 agaaggacag tatttggtat ctgcgctctg ctgaagccag ttaccttcgg aaaaagagtt
     2941 ggtagctctt gatccggcaa acaaaccacc gctggtagcg gtggtttttt tgtttgcaag
     3001 cagcagatta cgcgcagaaa aaaaggatct caagaagatc ctttgatctt ttctacgggg
     3061 tctgacgctc agtggaacga aaactcacgt taagggattt tggtcatgag attatcaaaa
     3121 aggatcttca cctagatcct tttaaattaa aaatgaagtt ttaaatcaat ctaaagtata
     3181 tatgagtaaa cttggtctga cagttaccaa tgcttaatca gtgaggcacc tatctcagcg
     3241 atctgtctat ttcgttcatc catagttgcc tgactccccg tcgtgtagat aactacgata
     3301 cgggagggct taccatctgg ccccagtgct gcaatgatac cgcgagaccc acgctcaccg
     3361 gctccagatt tatcagcaat aaaccagcca gccggaaggg ccgagcgcag aagtggtcct
     3421 gcaactttat ccgcctccat ccagtctatt aattgttgcc gggaagctag agtaagtagt
     3481 tcgccagtta atagtttgcg caacgttgtt gccattgcta caggcatcgt ggtgtcacgc
     3541 tcgtcgtttg gtatggcttc attcagctcc ggttcccaac gatcaaggcg agttacatga
     3601 tcccccatgt tgtgcaaaaa agcggttagc tccttcggtc ctccgatcgt tgtcagaagt
     3661 aagttggccg cagtgttatc actcatggtt atggcagcac tgcataattc tcttactgtc
     3721 atgccatccg taagatgctt ttctgtgact ggtgagtact caaccaagtc attctgagaa
     3781 tagtgtatgc ggcgaccgag ttgctcttgc ccggcgtcaa tacgggataa taccgcgcca
     3841 catagcagaa ctttaaaagt gctcatcatt ggaaaacgtt cttcggggcg aaaactctca
     3901 aggatcttac cgctgttgag atccagttcg atgtaaccca ctcgtgcacc caactgatct
     3961 tcagcatctt ttactttcac cagcgtttct gggtgagcaa aaacaggaag gcaaaatgcc
     4021 gcaaaaaagg gaataagggc gacacggaaa tgttgaatac tcatactctt cctttttcaa
     4081 tattattgaa gcatttatca gggttattgt ctcatgagcg gatacatatt tgaatgtatt
     4141 tagaaaaata aacaaatagg ggttccgcgc acatttcccc gaaaagtgcc acctgacgtc
     4201 taagaaacca ttattatcat gacattaacc tataaaaata ggcgtatcac gaggcccttt
     4261 cgtctcgcgc gtttcggtga tgacggtgaa aacctctgac acatgcagct cccggagacg
     4321 gtcacagctt gtctgtaagc ggatgccggg agcagacaag cccgtcaggg cgcgtcagcg
     4381 ggtgttggcg ggtgtcgggg ctggcttaac tatgcggcat cagagcagat tgtactgaga
     4441 gtgcaccata tggacatatt gtcgttagaa cgcggctaca attaatacat aaccttatgt
     4501 atcatacaca tacgatttag gtgacactat a
//
