>Addgene plasmid #120061 | pMaCTag-Z18 | addgene full sequence | sequence record 232670 | Addgene NGS Result
ATTTAGGTGACACTATAGAACGCGGCCGCCAGCTGAAGCTTCGTACGTCAGGTGGAGGAGGTAGTGGCGG
AGGCGGATCCGTGAGCGTGATCGCCGAGCACATGACCTACAAGGTGTACATGAGCGGCACCGTGAACGGC
CACTACTTCGAGGTGGAGGGCGACGGCGAGGGCAAGCCCTACGAGGGCGAGCAGACCGTGAAGCTGACCG
TGACCAAGGGTGGCCCCCTGCCCTTCGCCTGGCACATCCTGAGCCCCCAGCTCCAGTACGGCAGCATCCC
CTTCACCAAGTACCCCGCCGACATCCCCGACTACTTCAAGCAGAGCTTCCCCGAGGGCTACACCTGGGTG
CGCAGCATGAACTTCGAGGACGGCGCCGTGTGCACCGTGAGCAACGACAGCAGCATCCGCGGCAACTGCT
TCATCTACAACGTGAAGATCAGCGGCGAGAACTTCCCCCCCAACGGCCCCGTGATGCAGAAGAAGACCCA
GGGCTGGGAGCCCAGCACCGAGCGCATGTTCGCCCGCGACGGAATGCTGATCGGCAACGACCACATGGCC
CTGAAGCTGGAGGGCGGCGGCCACTACCTGTGCGAGTTCAAGAGCGCCTACAAGGCCCGCAAGCCCGTGA
GGATGCCCGGCCTGTACGAGATCGACCGCAAGCTGGACGTGACCAGCCACAACCGCGACTACACCAGCGT
GGAGCAGCGCGAGATCGCCATCGCCCGCCACCCCCTGCTGGGCTGAACTAGTAACTTGTTTATTGCAGCT
TATAATGGTTACAAATAAAGCAATAGCATCACAAATTTCACAAATAAAGCATTTTTTTCACTGCATTCTA
GTTGTGGTTTGTCCAAACTCATCAATGTATCTTAGTCGATATAACTTCGTATAGCATACATTATACGAAG
TTATGTCGACGGTGTGGAAAGTCCCCAGGCTCCCCAGCAGGCAGAAGTATGCAAAGCATGCATCTCAATT
AGTCAGCAACCAGGTGTGGAAAGTCCCCAGGCTCCCCAGCAGGCAGAAGTATGCAAAGCATGCATCTCAA
TTAGTCAGCAACCATAGTCCCGCCCCTAACTCCGCCCATCCCGCCCCTAACTCCGCCCAGTTCCGCCCAT
TCTCCGCCCCATGGCTGACTAATTTTTTTTATTTATGCAGAGGCCGAGGCCGCCTCGGCCTCTGAGCTAT
TCCAGAAGTAGTGAGGAGGCTTTTTTGGAGGCCTAGGCTTTTGCAAAGAATTCGCCACCATGGCCAAGTT
GACCAGTGCCGTTCCGGTGCTCACCGCGCGCGACGTCGCCGGAGCGGTCGAGTTCTGGACCGACCGGCTC
GGGTTCTCCCGGGACTTCGTGGAGGACGACTTCGCCGGTGTGGTCCGGGACGACGTGACCCTGTTCATCA
GCGCGGTCCAGGACCAGGTGGTGCCGGACAACACCCTGGCCTGGGTGTGGGTGCGCGGCCTGGACGAGCT
GTACGCCGAGTGGTCGGAGGTCGTGTCCACGAACTTCCGGGACGCCTCCGGGCCGGCCATGACCGAGATC
GGCGAGCAGCCGTGGGGGCGGGAGTTCGCCCTGCGCGACCCGGCCGGCAACTGCGTGCACTTCGTGGCCG
AGGAGCAGGACTGACTGCAGCGACTGTGCCTTCTAGTTGCCAGCCATCTGTTGTTTGCCCCTCCCCCGTG
CCTTCCTTGACCCTGGAAGGTGCCACTCCCACTGTCCTTTCCTAATAAAATGAGGAAATTGCATCGCATT
GTCTGAGTAGGTGTCATTCTATTCTGGGGGGTGGGGTGGGGCAGGACAGCAAGGGGGAGGATTGGGAAGA
CAATAGCAGGCATGCTGGGGATGCGGTGGGCTCTATGGCTCGAGGAGGGCCTATTTCCCATGATTCCTTC
ATATTTGCATATACGATACAAGGCTGTTAGAGAGATAATTGGAATTAATTTGACTGTAAACACAAAGATA
TTAGTACAAAATACGTGACGTAGAAAGTAATAATTTCTTGGGTAGTTTGCAGTTTTAAAATTATGTTTTA
AAATGGACTATCATATGCTTACCGTAACTTGAAAGTATTTCGATTTCTTGGCTTTATATATCTTGTGGAA
AGGACGAAACACCGATAACTTCGTATAGCATACATTATACGAAGTTATGGTACCGATGCAGCTAGCCCGC
GGATCTGCCGGTCTCCCTATAGTGAGTCGTATTAATTTCGATAAGCCAGGTTAACCTGCATTAATGAATC
GGCCAACGCGCGGGGAGAGGCGGTTTGCGTATTGGGCGCTCTTCCGCTTCCTCGCTCACTGACTCGCTGC
GCTCGGTCGTTCGGCTGCGGCGAGCGGTATCAGCTCACTCAAAGGCGGTAATACGGTTATCCACAGAATC
AGGGGATAACGCAGGAAAGAACATGTGAGCAAAAGGCCAGCAAAAGGCCAGGAACCGTAAAAAGGCCGCG
TTGCTGGCGTTTTTCCATAGGCTCCGCCCCCCTGACGAGCATCACAAAAATCGACGCTCAAGTCAGAGGT
GGCGAAACCCGACAGGACTATAAAGATACCAGGCGTTTCCCCCTGGAAGCTCCCTCGTGCGCTCTCCTGT
TCCGACCCTGCCGCTTACCGGATACCTGTCCGCCTTTCTCCCTTCGGGAAGCGTGGCGCTTTCTCATAGC
TCACGCTGTAGGTATCTCAGTTCGGTGTAGGTCGTTCGCTCCAAGCTGGGCTGTGTGCACGAACCCCCCG
TTCAGCCCGACCGCTGCGCCTTATCCGGTAACTATCGTCTTGAGTCCAACCCGGTAAGACACGACTTATC
GCCACTGGCAGCAGCCACTGGTAACAGGATTAGCAGAGCGAGGTATGTAGGCGGTGCTACAGAGTTCTTG
AAGTGGTGGCCTAACTACGGCTACACTAGAAGAACAGTATTTGGTATCTGCGCTCTGCTGAAGCCAGTTA
CCTTCGGAAAAAGAGTTGGTAGCTCTTGATCCGGCAAACAAACCACCGCTGGTAGCGGTGGTTTTTTTGT
TTGCAAGCAGCAGATTACGCGCAGAAAAAAAGGATCTCAAGAAGATCCTTTGATCTTTTCTACGGGGTCT
GACGCTCAGTGGAACGAAAACTCACGTTAAGGGATTTTGGTCATGAGATTATCAAAAAGGATCTTCACCT
AGATCCTTTTAAATTAAAAATGAAGTTTTAAATCAATCTAAAGTATATATGAGTAAACTTGGTCTGACAG
TTACCAATGCTTAATCAGTGAGGCACCTATCTCAGCGATCTGTCTATTTCGTTCATCCATAGTTGCCTGA
CTCCCCGTCGTGTAGATAACTACGATACGGGAGGGCTTACCATCTGGCCCCAGTGCTGCAATGATACCGC
GAGACCCACGCTCACCGGCTCCAGATTTATCAGCAATAAACCAGCCAGCCGGAAGGGCCGAGCGCAGAAG
TGGTCCTGCAACTTTATCCGCCTCCATCCAGTCTATTAATTGTTGCCGGGAAGCTAGAGTAAGTAGTTCG
CCAGTTAATAGTTTGCGCAACGTTGTTGCCATTGCTACAGGCATCGTGGTGTCACGCTCGTCGTTTGGTA
TGGCTTCATTCAGCTCCGGTTCCCAACGATCAAGGCGAGTTACATGATCCCCCATGTTGTGCAAAAAAGC
GGTTAGCTCCTTCGGTCCTCCGATCGTTGTCAGAAGTAAGTTGGCCGCAGTGTTATCACTCATGGTTATG
GCAGCACTGCATAATTCTCTTACTGTCATGCCATCCGTAAGATGCTTTTCTGTGACTGGTGAGTACTCAA
CCAAGTCATTCTGAGAATAGTGTATGCGGCGACCGAGTTGCTCTTGCCCGGCGTCAATACGGGATAATAC
CGCGCCACATAGCAGAACTTTAAAAGTGCTCATCATTGGAAAACGTTCTTCGGGGCGAAAACTCTCAAGG
ATCTTACCGCTGTTGAGATCCAGTTCGATGTAACCCACTCGTGCACCCAACTGATCTTCAGCATCTTTTA
CTTTCACCAGCGTTTCTGGGTGAGCAAAAACAGGAAGGCAAAATGCCGCAAAAAAGGGAATAAGGGCGAC
ACGGAAATGTTGAATACTCATACTCTTCCTTTTTCAATATTATTGAAGCATTTATCAGGGTTATTGTCTC
ATGAGCGGATACATATTTGAATGTATTTAGAAAAATAAACAAATAGGGGTTCCGCGCACATTTCCCCGAA
AAGTGCCACCTGACGTCTAAGAAACCATTATTATCATGACATTAACCTATAAAAATAGGCGTATCACGAG
GCCCTTTCGTCTCGCGCGTTTCGGTGATGACGGTGAAAACCTCTGACACATGCAGCTCCCGGAGACGGTC
ACAGCTTGTCTGTAAGCGGATGCCGGGAGCAGACAAGCCCGTCAGGGCGCGTCAGCGGGTGTTGGCGGGT
GTCGGGGCTGGCTTAACTATGCGGCATCAGAGCAGATTGTACTGAGAGTGCACCATATGGACATATTGTC
GTTAGAACGCGGCTACAATTAATACATAACCTTATGTATCATACACATACG
Features (pLannotate 1.2.2; 16 found; start..end, strand, type, name):
      1..19      +  promoter       SP6 promoter: promoter for bacteriophage SP6 RNA polymerase
     81..743     +  CDS            hmKeima8.5: human codon-optimized monomeric red fluorescent protein with a large Stokes shift (Guan et al. 2015)
    753..874     +  polyA_signal   SV40 poly(A) signal: SV40 polyadenylation signal
    881..914     +  protein_bind   loxP: Cre-mediated recombination occurs in the 8-bp core sequence (GCATACAT). Cre recombinase
    921..1237    +  promoter       SV40 promoter: SV40 enhancer and early promoter
   1250..1624    +  CDS            BleoR: antibiotic-binding protein; Sh ble from Streptoalloteichus hindustanus; confers resistance to bleomycin, phleomycin, and Zeocin™
   1634..1858    +  polyA_signal   bGH poly(A) signal: bovine growth hormone polyadenylation signal
   1865..2105    +  promoter       U6 promoter: RNA polymerase III promoter for human U6 snRNA
   2115..2148    +  protein_bind   loxP: Cre-mediated recombination occurs in the 8-bp core sequence (GCATACAT). Cre recombinase
   2186..2204    -  promoter       T7 promoter: promoter for bacteriophage T7 RNA polymerase
   2226..2279    -  CDS            lacI (fragment): lac repressor; lacI; The lac repressor binds to the lac operator to inhibit transcription in E. coli. This inhibition can be relieved by adding lactose or isopropyl-β-D-thiogalactopyranoside (IPTG).
   2462..3050    -  rep_origin     ori: high-copy-number ColE1/pMB1/pBR322/pUC origin of replication
   3221..4081    -  CDS            AmpR: β-lactamase; bla; confers resistance to ampicillin, carbenicillin, and related antibiotics
   4082..4186    -  promoter       AmpR promoter: bla
   4281..4316    +  CDS            rop (fragment): Rop protein, which maintains plasmids at low copy number; rop
   4418..4469    +  misc_feature   bom (fragment): basis of mobility region from pBR322
