[The description below was written by a language model from this plasmid's Addgene catalogue record, the feature table of its GenBank file and pLannotate feature annotations shown in this document.]
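Description:
pMaCTag-Z18 is a PCR template plasmid built on the pFA6a backbone, intended not for direct expression but as the source of a tagging cassette for C-terminal tagging of endogenous mammalian genes by CRISPR-Cas12a-assisted PCR tagging. It is a 4,531 bp high-copy plasmid propagated in E. coli through a ColE1/pUC-type origin and selected with ampicillin (bla with its own promoter). SP6 and T7 phage promoters flank the cassette region as backbone remnants and serve as convenient sequencing sites.

The cassette begins with a promoterless, human codon-optimized mKeima8.5 coding sequence, a monomeric red fluorescent protein with a large Stokes shift, followed by an SV40 polyadenylation signal. Because it has no promoter of its own, the fluorescent protein is expressed only when fused in frame to the 3' end of a target gene's open reading frame, under that gene's native regulation. Downstream lies a loxP-flanked block containing an SV40 enhancer/early promoter (with the embedded SV40 origin), a Kozak sequence, the Sh ble gene conferring Zeocin resistance, a bGH polyadenylation signal and a human U6 RNA polymerase III promoter. The U6 promoter sits at the end of the cassette; in the PCR tagging scheme it is positioned to drive a Cas12a crRNA supplied by the reverse tagging oligo, while the two gene-specific oligos (M1 and M2) would also provide the homology arms, although the record itself only refers to these oligos by name. Zeocin selection enriches for cells that have integrated the amplified fragment, and the two loxP sites would allow Cre-mediated removal of the marker and U6 segment afterwards. The two feature tables agree, differing only by a 17 bp offset in numbering.
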