Addgene plasmid #120061: pMaCTag-Z18
Purpose: Template for C-terminal PCR tagging of mammalian genes (Zeocin selection) with mKeima8.5
Depositing lab: Michael Knop. Depositing organization: Universitaet Heidelberg. Publication: CRISPR-Cas12a-assisted PCR tagging of mammalian genes. Fueller J, Herbst K, Meurer M, Gubicza K, Kurtulmus B, Knopf JD, Kirrmaier D, Buchmuller BC, Pereira G, Lemberg MK, Knop M. J Cell Biol. 2020 Jun 1;219(6). pii: 151766. doi: 10.1083/jcb.201910210. PubMed 32406907.
Backbone
  Vector backbone: pFA6a
  Backbone size w/o insert (bp): 2412
  Vector type: PCR Template
  Selectable markers: Zeocin
Growth in bacteria
  Bacterial resistance: Ampicillin, 100 μg/mL
  Growth temperature: 37°C
  Growth strain: DH5alpha
  Copy number: High Copy
Gene/Insert
  Gene/Insert name: mKeima8.5
  Species: H. sapiens (human)
  Promoter: None
  Tag / fusion protein: mKeima8.5 (C terminal on backbone)
  Cloning method: Restriction Enzyme; 5′ cloning site BamHI (not destroyed); 3′ cloning site SpeI (not destroyed)
  Sequencing primers: 5′ SP6; 3′ AAACCACAACTAGAATGCAGTG
Terms and licenses: Academic/Nonprofit Terms; Industry Terms: Not Available to Industry
Depositor comments: Template plasmid for C-terminal PCR tagging of mammalian genes. For M1 and M2 tagging oligo design please visit www.pcr-tagging.com Please visit https://www.biorxiv.org/content/early/2018/11/20/473876 for BioRxiv preprint
How to cite: pMaCTag-Z18 was a gift from Michael Knop (Addgene plasmid # 120061 ; http://n2t.net/addgene:120061 ; RRID:Addgene_120061)
